Addgene plasmid #235255: EFS-mGL-bGH
Purpose: mGreenLantern expression to serve as a transfection marker, EFS-driven
Depositing lab: Kate Galloway. Depositing organization: Massachusetts Institute of Technology. Publication: Model-guided design of microRNA-based gene circuits supports precise dosage of transgenic cargoes into diverse primary cells. Love KS, Johnstone CP, Peterman EL, Gaglione S, Birnbaum ME, Galloway KE. Cell Syst. 2025 Apr 22:101269. doi: 10.1016/j.cels.2025.101269. PubMed 40300600.
Backbone
  Vector backbone: pShip.USI (upstream inverted)
  Backbone manufacturer: Galloway lab
  Backbone size w/o insert (bp): 2046
  Vector type: Mammalian Expression, Synthetic Biology
Growth in bacteria
  Bacterial resistance: Kanamycin, 50 μg/mL
  Growth temperature: 30°C
  Growth strain: NEB Stable
  Copy number: High Copy
Gene/Insert
  Gene/Insert name: mGreenLantern (alt name: mGL)
  Species: Aequorea victoria
  Insert size (bp): 716
  Promoter: EFS (human EF1a short, intronless)
  Cloning method: Golden Gate
  Sequencing primers: 5′ CATCAGAGATTTTGAGACAC; 3′ gcgtttctacaaactcttcc
Resource information
  A portion of this plasmid was derived from a plasmid made by: Addgene #161912
Terms and licenses: Academic/Nonprofit Terms; Industry Terms: Not Available to Industry
Depositor comments: Alt name: pKG2352 ; Please visit https://doi.org/10.1101/2024.06.25.600629 for bioRxiv preprint.
How to cite: EFS-mGL-bGH was a gift from Kate Galloway (Addgene plasmid # 235255 ; http://n2t.net/addgene:235255 ; RRID:Addgene_235255)
