[The description below was written by a language model from this plasmid's Addgene catalogue record and pLannotate feature annotations shown in this document.]
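Description:
EFS-mGL-bGH is a compact mammalian expression plasmid of about 3.2 kb, built by Golden Gate assembly into the pShip.USI ("upstream inverted") backbone, a small synthetic-biology vector of roughly 2 kb. It is propagated in E. coli through a high-copy ColE1/pUC-type origin of replication and selected with kanamycin by way of an aph(3')-Ia aminoglycoside phosphotransferase gene. Both the origin and the resistance gene lie on the strand opposite the mammalian cassette. Two bacterial transcription terminators, rrnB T1 and T2, sit in the backbone, where such elements generally insulate the cloning region from read-through transcription. No mammalian selection cassette, viral element or episomal origin is annotated, so the plasmid appears suited to transient delivery rather than stable selection.

The payload is a single transcription unit. The EFS promoter, the short intronless core of the human EF-1α promoter, provides constitutive expression and drives the coding sequence for mGreenLantern. This is a monomeric green fluorescent protein derived from Aequorea victoria GFP and noted for very high brightness in cells. The bovine growth hormone polyadenylation signal follows for transcript termination and processing. No tags, fusion partners, microRNA target sites or recombinase sites appear in the feature table.

The stated purpose is to serve as a transfection marker. Co-delivered with other plasmids, its green fluorescence identifies the cells that took up DNA and gives a readout of delivery dosage. The record links it to work on microRNA-based gene circuits designed to control transgene dosage in mammalian and primary cells. The mGreenLantern portion was derived from a previously deposited plasmid.
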