Features (pLannotate 1.2.2; 7 found; start..end, strand, type, name):
     68..95      -  terminator     rrnB T2 terminator: transcription terminator T2 from the E. coli rrnB gene
    227..270     +  terminator     rrnB T1 terminator: Escherichia coli rrnB; transcription terminator T1 from the E. coli rrnB gene
    438..1026    -  rep_origin     ori: high-copy-number ColE1/pMB1/pBR322/pUC origin of replication
   1116..1925    -  CDS            KanR: aminoglycoside phosphotransferase; aph(3')-Ia; confers resistance to kanamycin in bacteria or G418 (Geneticin®) in eukaryotes
   2047..2258    +  promoter       EF-1α core promoter: core promoter for human elongation factor EF-1α
   2271..2990    +  CDS            mGreenLantern: monomeric GFP derivative that displays exceptionally high brightness in cells (Campbell et al., 2020)
   3002..3226    +  polyA_signal   bGH poly(A) signal: bovine growth hormone polyadenylation signal
>Addgene plasmid #235255 | EFS-mGL-bGH | addgene full sequence | sequence record 474140 | Addgene NGS Result
CGCTAGTAGACTGCAGGTGGGCCCGAGCTTAAGTAACTAACTAACAGGAAGAGTTTGTAGAAACGCAAAA
AGGCCATCCGTCAGGATGGCCTTCTGCTTAGTTTGATGCCTGGCAGTTTATGGCGGGCGTCCTGCCCGCC
ACCCTCCGGGCCGTTGCTTCACAACGTTCAAATCCGCTCCCGGCGGATTTGTCCTACTCAGGAGAGCGTT
CACCGACAAACAACAGATAAAACGAAAGGCCCAGTCTTCCGACTGAGCCTTTCGTTTTATTTGATGCCTG
GCAGTTCCCTACTCTCGCTTAGTAGTTAGACGTCCCCGAGATCCATGCTAGCGGTAATACGGTTATCCAC
AGAATCAGGGGATAACGCAGGAAAGAACATGTGAGCAAAAGGCCAGCAAAAGGCCAGGAACCGTAAAAAG
GCCGCGTTGCTGGCGTTTTTCCATAGGCTCCGCCCCCCTGACGAGCATCACAAAAATCGACGCTCAAGTC
AGAGGTGGCGAAACCCGACAGGACTATAAAGATACCAGGCGTTTCCCCCTGGAAGCTCCCTCGTGCGCTC
TCCTGTTCCGACCCTGCCGCTTACCGGATACCTGTCCGCCTTTCTCCCTTCGGGAAGCGTGGCGCTTTCT
CATAGCTCACGCTGTAGGTATCTCAGTTCGGTGTAGGTCGTTCGCTCCAAGCTGGGCTGTGTGCACGAAC
CCCCCGTTCAGCCCGACCGCTGCGCCTTATCCGGTAACTATCGTCTTGAGTCCAACCCGGTAAGACACGA
CTTATCGCCACTGGCAGCAGCCACTGGTAACAGGATTAGCAGAGCGAGGTATGTAGGCGGTGCTACAGAG
TTCTTGAAGTGGTGGCCTAACTACGGCTACACTAGAAGAACAGTATTTGGTATCTGCGCTCTGCTGAAGC
CAGTTACCTTCGGAAAAAGAGTTGGTAGCTCTTGATCCGGCAAACAAACCACCGCTGGTAGCGGTGGTTT
TTTTGTTTGCAAGCAGCAGATTACGCGCAGAAAAAAAGGATCTCAAGAAGATCCTTTGATCTTTTCTACG
GGGTCTGACGCTCAGTGGAACGGGGCCCAATCTGAATAATGTTACAACCAATTAACCAATTCTGATTAGA
AAAACTCATCGAGCATCAAATGAAACTGCAATTTATTCATATCAGGATTATCAATACCATATTTTTGAAA
AAGCCGTTTCTGTAATGAAGGAGAAAACTCACCGAGGCAGTTCCATAGGATGGCAAGATCCTGGTATCGG
TCTGCGATTCCGACTCGTCCAACATCAATACAACCTATTAATTTCCCCTCGTCAAAAATAAGGTTATCAA
GTGAGAAATCACCATGAGTGACGACTGAATCCGGTGAGAATGGCAAAAGTTTATGCATTTCTTTCCAGAC
TTGTTCAACAGGCCAGCCATTACGCTCGTCATCAAAATCACTCGCATCAACCAAACCGTTATTCATTCGT
GATTGCGCCTGAGCTAGACGAAATACGCGATCGCTGTTAAAAGGACAATTACAAACAGGAATCGAATGCA
ACCGGCGCAGGAACACTGCCAGCGCATCAACAATATTTTCACCTGAATCAGGATATTCTTCTAATACCTG
GAATGCTGTTTTTCCGGGGATCGCAGTGGTGAGTAACCATGCATCACCAGGAGTACGGATAAAATGCTTG
ATGGTCGGAAGAGGCATAAATTCCGTCAGCCAGTTTAGTCTGACCATCTCATCTGTAACATCATTGGCAA
CGCTACCTTTGCCATGTTTCAGAAACAACTCTGGCGCATCGGGCTTCCCATACAAGCGATAGATTGTCGC
ACCTGATTGCCCGACATTATCGCGAGCCCATTTATACCCATATAAATCAGCATCCATGTTGGAATTTAAT
CGCGGCCTCGACGTTTCCCGTTGAATATGGCTCATAACACCCCTTGTATTACTGTTTATGTAAGCAGACA
GTTTTATTGTTCATGATGATATATTTTTATCTTGTGCAATGTAACATCAGAGATTTTGAGACACGGGCAC
CTGCAGTCTTCGTACTGGGCAGAGCGCACATCGCCCACAGTCCCCGAGAAGTTGGGGGGAGGGGTCGGCA
ATTGAACCGGTGCCTAGAGAAGGTGGCGCGGGGTAAACTGGGAAAGTGATGTCGTGTACTGGCTCCGCCT
TTTTCCCGAGGGTGGGGGAGAACCGTATATAAGTGCAGTAGTCGCCGTGAACGTTCTTTTTCGCAACGGG
TTTGCCGCCAGAACACAGTAATGAGCCACCATGGTGAGCAAGGGCGAGGAGCTGTTCACCGGGGTGGTGC
CCATCCTGGTCGAGCTGGACGGCGACGTAAACGGCCACAAGTTCAGCGTCCGCGGCGAGGGCGAGGGCGA
TGCCACCAACGGCAAGCTGACCCTGAAGTTCATCTGCACCACCGGCAAGCTGCCCGTGCCCTGGCCCACC
CTCGTGACCACCTTAGGCTACGGCGTGGCCTGCTTCGCCCGCTACCCCGACCACATGAAGCAGCACGACT
TCTTCAAGTCCGCCATGCCCGAAGGCTACGTCCAGGAGCGCACCATCTCTTTCAAGGACGACGGTACCTA
CAAGACCCGCGCCGAGGTGAAGTTCGAGGGCGACACCCTGGTGAACCGCATCGTGCTGAAGGGCATCGAC
TTCAAGGAGGACGGCAACATCCTGGGGCACAAGCTGGAGTACAACTTCAACAGCCACAAGGTCTATATCA
CGGCCGACAAGCAGAAGAACGGCATCAAGGCTAACTTCAAGACCCGCCACAACGTTGAGGACGGCGGCGT
GCAGCTCGCCGACCACTACCAGCAGAACACCCCCATCGGCGACGGCCCCGTGCTGCTGCCCGACAACCAC
TACCTGAGCCATCAGTCCAAACTGAGCAAAGACCCCAACGAGAAGCGCGATCACATGGTCCTGAAGGAGA
GGGTGACCGCCGCCGGGATTACACATGACATGGACGAGCTGTACAAGTAACAACGTTGCACCTGTGCCTT
CTAGTTGCCAGCCATCTGTTGTTTGCCCCTCCCCCGTGCCTTCCTTGACCCTGGAAGGTGCCACTCCCAC
TGTCCTTTCCTAATAAAATGAGGAAATTGCATCGCATTGTCTGAGTAGGTGTCATTCTATTCTGGGGGGT
GGGGTGGGGCAGGACAGCAAGGGGGAGGATTGGGAAGACAATAGCAGGCATGCTGGGGATGCGGTGGGCT
CTATGG
